Addgene plasmid #153744: pGBW-m4252966
Purpose: Mammalian expression plasmid for SARS-CoV-2 ORF7b
Depositing lab: Ginkgo Bioworks & Benjie Chen.
Backbone
  Vector backbone: pTwist_CMV_Hygro_6 with AarI site removed
  Backbone size w/o insert (bp): 6525
  Vector type: Mammalian Expression
  Selectable markers: Hygromycin
Growth in bacteria
  Bacterial resistance: Ampicillin, 100 μg/mL
  Growth temperature: 37°C
  Growth strain: DH5alpha
  Copy number: High Copy
Gene/Insert
  Gene/Insert name: SARS-CoV-2 ORF7b
  Species: Severe acute respiratory syndrome coronavirus 2
  Insert size (bp): 125
  Mutation: wt
  Entrez Gene: ORF7b (a.k.a. GU280_gp08)
  Promoter: CMV
  Tag / fusion protein: Cleavable TEV;HA (C terminal on backbone)
  Cloning method: Unknown
Resource information
  A portion of this plasmid was derived from a plasmid made by: GinkgoBioworks
Depositor comments: NCBI reference sequence: 43740574
How to cite: pGBW-m4252966 was a gift from Ginkgo Bioworks & Benjie Chen (Addgene plasmid # 153744 ; http://n2t.net/addgene:153744 ; RRID:Addgene_153744)
