[The description below was written by a language model from this plasmid's Addgene catalogue record and pLannotate feature annotations shown in this document.]
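Description:
pGBW-m4252966 is a mammalian expression plasmid carrying the wild-type ORF7b gene of SARS-CoV-2, built on a pTwist_CMV_Hygro_6 backbone from which an AarI site has been removed. In bacteria it is maintained through a high-copy ColE1/pUC-type origin of replication and selected with ampicillin via a full-length β-lactamase (AmpR) gene. For selection in mammalian cells, it carries a separate cassette in which the human ubiquitin C (UbC) promoter drives hygromycin B phosphotransferase, followed by a synthetic polyadenylation signal, so that transfected cells can be enriched or stable lines established with hygromycin.

The expression cassette uses the human cytomegalovirus immediate early enhancer and promoter to drive the small ORF7b coding sequence, which the annotation recognises as the SARS-CoV-2 NS7B accessory protein. Transcripts are terminated by an SV40 polyadenylation signal. According to the catalogue entry, the backbone supplies a C-terminal tag made up of a TEV protease cleavage site and an HA epitope. This would allow immunodetection or affinity capture of the protein and subsequent removal of the tag, although these elements are not individually called out in the feature table. The cassette is bracketed by short 5' and 3' β-globin insulator elements, and by T7 and rrnG transcription terminators plus an upstream synthetic poly(A) signal. This arrangement serves to shield the insert from read-through transcription and neighbouring regulatory influences.

The sequenced record of 6,717 nt is broadly consistent with the stated backbone and insert sizes. The stated purpose is expression of ORF7b in mammalian cells, and the record gives no further experimental application.
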