Features (pLannotate 1.2.2; 19 found; start..end, strand, type, name):
     74..145     +  misc_feature   5' β-globin insulator: insulator upstream of the human β-globin locus (Farrell et al., 2002)
    150..196     -  terminator     T7 terminator: transcription terminator for bacteriophage T7 RNA polymerase
    214..262     -  polyA_signal   poly(A) signal: synthetic polyadenylation signal
    343..646     +  enhancer       CMV enhancer: human cytomegalovirus immediate early enhancer
    719..736     -  promoter       CMV promoter (fragment): human cytomegalovirus (CMV) immediate early promoter
    799..850     +  promoter       CMVd2 promoter: truncated human cytomegalovirus (CMV) immediate early promoter that yields moderately reduced expression relative to the full-length promoter
    925..1053    +  CDS            NS7B_SARS2: Experimental evidence at protein level: Swiss-Prot protein existence level 1. From Severe acute respiratory syndrome coronavirus 2 (2019-nCoV) (SARS-CoV-2).
   1170..1291    -  polyA_signal   SV40 poly(A) signal: SV40 polyadenylation signal
   1314..1383    -  CDS            large T antigen (fragment): large T antigen from SV40 (simian virus 40)
   1406..1452    +  terminator     T7 terminator: transcription terminator for bacteriophage T7 RNA polymerase
   1482..1618    +  terminator     rrnG terminator: transcription terminator from the E. coli ribosomal RNA rrnG operon (Albrechtsen et al., 1991)
   1663..1734    +  misc_feature   3' β-globin insulator: insulator downstream of the human β-globin locus (Farrell et al., 2002)
   1960..2548    -  rep_origin     ori: high-copy-number ColE1/pMB1/pBR322/pUC origin of replication
   2720..2784    -  CDS            bla(M) (fragment): β-lactamase lacking the signal sequence; bla(M); allows cytosolic expression of β-lactamase
   3048..4257    +  promoter       UbC promoter: human ubiquitin C promoter
   4267..5288    +  CDS            HygR (fragment): hygromycin B phosphotransferase confers resistance to hygromycin
   5316..5364    +  polyA_signal   poly(A) signal: synthetic polyadenylation signal
   5630..6490    +  CDS            AmpR: β-lactamase; bla; confers resistance to ampicillin, carbenicillin, and related antibiotics
   6503..6639    +  terminator     rrnG terminator: transcription terminator from the E. coli ribosomal RNA rrnG operon (Albrechtsen et al., 1991)
>Addgene plasmid #153744 | pGBW-m4252966 | addgene full sequence | sequence record 300755 | Ginkgo NGS Result
CATTTGCTCGTCGGGCATCGAATCTCGTCAGCTATCGTCAGCTTACCTTTTTGGCAGCGATCGCGGCTCC
CGACATCTTGGACCATTAGCTCCACAGGTATCTTCTTCCCTCTAGTGGTCATAACAGCAGCTTCAGCTAC
CTCTCAATTCAAAAAACCCCTCAAGACCCGTTTAGAGGCCCCAAGGGGTTATGCTATCAATCGTTGCGTT
ACACACACAAAAAACCAACACACATCCATCTTCGATGGATAGCGATTTTATTATCTAACTGCTGATCGAG
TGTAGCCAGATCTAGTAATCAATTACGGGGTCATTAGTTCATAGCCCATATATGGAGTTCCGCGTTACAT
AACTTACGGTAAATGGCCCGCCTGGCTGACCGCCCAACGACCCCCGCCCATTGACGTCAATAATGACGTA
TGTTCCCATAGTAACGCCAATAGGGACTTTCCATTGACGTCAATGGGTGGAGTATTTACGGTAAACTGCC
CACTTGGCAGTACATCAAGTGTATCATATGCCAAGTACGCCCCCTATTGACGTCAATGACGGTAAATGGC
CCGCCTGGCATTATGCCCAGTACATGACCTTATGGGACTTTCCTACTTGGCAGTACATCTACGTATTAGT
CATCGCTATTACCATGCTGATGCGGTTTTGGCAGTACATCAATGGGCGTGGATAGCGGTTTGACTCACGG
GGATTTCCAAGTCTCCACCCCATTGACGTCAATGGGAGTTTGTTTTGGCACCAAAATCAACGGGACTTTC
CAAAATGTCGTAACAACTCCGCCCCATTGACGCAAATGGGCGGTAGGCGTGTACGGTGGGAGGTCTATAT
AAGCAGAGCTGGTTTAGTGAACCGTCAGATCAGATCTTTGTCGATCCTACCATCCACTCGACACACCCGC
CAGCGGCCGCCACCATGATTGAACTTTCATTAATTGACTTCTATTTGTGCTTTTTAGCCTTTCTGCTATT
CCTTGTTTTAATTATGCTTATTATCTTTTGGTTCTCACTTGAACTGCAAGATCATAATGAAACTTGTCAC
GCCGAAAACCTTTACTTTCAGTCGTACCCCTATGACGTACCAGATTATGCGTAAGGATCCGCAGGCCTCT
GCTAGCTTGACTGACTGAGATACAGCGTACCTTCAGCTCACAGACATGATAAGATACATTGATGAGTTTG
GACAAACCACAACTAGAATGCAGTGAAAAAAATGCTTTATTTGTGAAATTTGTGATGCTATTGCTTTATT
TGTAACCATTATAAGCTGCAATAAACAAGTTAACAACAACAATTGCATTCATTTTATGTTTCAGGTTCAG
GGGGAGGTGTGGGAGGTTTTTTAAAGCAAGTAAAACCTCTACAAATGTGGTATTGGCCCATCTCTATCGG
TATCGTAGCATAACCCCTTGGGGCCTCTAAACGGGTCTTGAGGGGTTTTTTGTGCCCCTCGGGCCGGATT
GCTATCTACCGGCATTGGCGCAGAAAAAAATGCCTGATGCGACGCTGCGCGTCTTATACTCCCACATATG
CCAGATTCAGCAACGGATACGGCTTCCCCAACTTGCCCACTTCCATACGTGTCCTCCTTACCAGAAATTT
ATCCTTAAGGTCGTCAGCTATCCTGCAGGCGATCTCTCGATTTCGATCAAGACATTCCTTTAATGGTCTT
TTCTGGACACCACTAGGGGTCAGAAGTAGTTCATCAAACTTTCTTCCCTCCCTAATCTCATTGGTTACCT
TGGGCTATCGAAACTTAATTAACCAGTCAAGTCAGCTACTTGGCGAGATCGACTTGTCTGGGTTTCGACT
ACGCTCAGAATTGCGTCAGTCAAGTTCGATCTGGTCCTTGCTATTGCACCCGTTCTCCGATTACGAGTTT
CATTTAAATCATGTGAGCAAAAGGCCAGCAAAAGGCCAGGAACCGTAAAAAGGCCGCGTTGCTGGCGTTT
TTCCATAGGCTCCGCCCCCCTGACGAGCATCACAAAAATCGACGCTCAAGTCAGAGGTGGCGAAACCCGA
CAGGACTATAAAGATACCAGGCGTTTCCCCCTGGAAGCTCCCTCGTGCGCTCTCCTGTTCCGACCCTGCC
GCTTACCGGATACCTGTCCGCCTTTCTCCCTTCGGGAAGCGTGGCGCTTTCTCATAGCTCACGCTGTAGG
TATCTCAGTTCGGTGTAGGTCGTTCGCTCCAAGCTGGGCTGTGTGCACGAACCCCCCGTTCAGCCCGACC
GCTGCGCCTTATCCGGTAACTATCGTCTTGAGTCCAACCCGGTAAGACACGACTTATCGCCACTGGCAGC
AGCCACTGGTAACAGGATTAGCAGAGCGAGGTATGTAGGCGGTGCTACAGAGTTCTTGAAGTGGTGGCCT
AACTACGGCTACACTAGAAGAACAGTATTTGGTATCTGCGCTCTGCTGAAGCCAGTTACCTTCGGAAAAA
GAGTTGGTAGCTCTTGATCCGGCAAACAAACCACCGCTGGTAGCGGTGGTTTTTTTGTTTGCAAGCAGCA
GATTACGCGCAGAAAAAAAGGATCTCAAGAAGATCCTTTGATCTTTTCTACGGGGTCTGACGCTCAGTGG
AACGAAAACTCACGTTAAGGGATTTTGGTCATGAGATTATCAAAAAGGATCTTCACCTAGATCCTTTTAA
ATTAAAAATGAAGTTTTAAATCAATCTAAAGTATATATGAGTAAACTTGGTCTGACAGTTACCAATGCTT
AATCAGTGAGGCACCTATCTCAGCGATCTGTCTATTTCGTTCATCCATAGTTGCATTTAAATTTCCGAAC
TCTCCAAGGCCCTCGTCGGAAAATCTTCAAACCTTTCGTCCGATCCATCTTGCAGGCTACCTCTCGAACG
AACTATCGCAAGTCTCTTGGCCGGCCTTGCGCCTTGGCTATTGCTTGGCAGCGCCTATCGCCAGGTATTA
CTCCAATCCCGAATATCCGAGATCGGGATCACCCGAGAGAAGTTCAACCTACATCCTCAATCCCGATCTA
TCCGAGATCCGAGGAATATCGAAATCGGGGCGCGCCTGGCCTCCGCGCCGGGTTTTGGCGCCTCCCGCGG
GCGCCCCCCTCGTCACGGCGAGCGCTGCCACGTCAGACGAAGGGCGCAGGAGCGTCCTGATCCTTCCGCC
CGGACGCTCAGGACAGCGGCCCGCTGCTCATAAGACTCGGCCTTAGAACCCCAGTATCAGCAGAAGGACA
TTTTAGGACGGGACTTGGGTGACTCTAGGGCACTGGTTTTCTTTCCAGAGAGCGGAACAGGCGAGGAAAA
GTAGTCCCTTCTCGGCGATTCTGCGGAGGGATCTCCGTGGGGCGGTGAACGCCGATGATTATATAAGGAC
GCGCCGGGTGTGGCACAGCTAGTTCCGTCGCAGCCGGGATTTGGGTCGCGGTTCTTGTTTGTGGATCGCT
GTGATCGTCACTTGGTGAGTAGCGGGCTGCTGGGCTGGCCGGGGCTTTCGTGGCCGCCGGGCCGCTCGGT
GGGACGGAAGCGTGTGGAGAGACCGCCAAGGGCTGTAGTCTGGGTCCGCGAGCAAGGTTGCCCTGAACTG
GGGGTTGGGGGGAGCGCAGCAAAATGGCGGCTGTTCCCGAGTCTTGAATGGAAGACGCTTGTGAGGCGGG
CTGTGAGGTCGTTGAAACAAGGTGGGGGGCATGGTGGGCGGCAAGAACCCAAGGTCTTGAGCCCTTCGCT
AATGCGGGAAAGCTCTTATTCGGGTGAGATGGGCTGGGCACCATCTGGGGACCCTGACGTGAAGTTTGTC
ACTGACTGGAGAACTCGGTTTGTCGTCTGTTGCGGGGGCGGCAGTTATGGCGGTGCCGTTGGGCAGTGCA
CCCGTACCTTTGGGAGCGCGCGCCCTCGTCGTGTCGTGACGTCACCCGTTCTGTTGGCTTATAATGCAGG
GTGGGGCCACCAGCCGGTAGGTGTGCGGTAGGCTTTTCTCCGTCGCAGGACGCAGGGTTCGGGCCTAGGG
TAGGCTCTCCTGAATCGACAGGCGCCGGACCTCTGGTGAGGGGAGGGATAAGTGAGGCGTCAGTTTCTTT
GGTCGGTTTTATGTACCTATCTTCTTAAGTAGCTGAAGCTCCGGTTTTGAACTATGCGCTCGGGGTTGGC
GAGTGTGTTTTGTGAAGTTTTTTAGGCACCTTTTGAAATGTAATCATTTGGGTCAATATGTAATTTTCAG
TGTTAGACTTGTAAATTGTCCGCTAAATTCTGGCCGTTTTTGGCTTTTTTGTTAGACAACATGGGTAAAA
AGCCTGAACTCACCGCGACGTCTGTCGAGAAGTTTCTGATCGAAAAGTTCGACAGCGTCTCCGACCTGAT
GCAGCTCTCGGAGGGCGAAGAATCTCGTGCTTTCAGCTTCGATGTAGGAGGGCGTGGATATGTCCTGCGG
GTAAATAGCTGCGCCGATGGTTTCTACAAAGATCGTTATGTTTATCGGCACTTTGCATCCGCCGCGCTCC
CGATTCCGGAAGTGCTTGACATTGGGGAGTTCAGCGAGAGCCTGACCTATTGCATCTCCCGCCGTGCACA
GGGTGTCACGTTGCAAGACCTGCCTGAAACCGAACTGCCCGCTGTTCTGCAGCCGGTCGCGGAGGCAATG
GATGCCATCGCTGCCGCCGATCTTAGCCAGACGAGCGGGTTCGGCCCATTCGGACCGCAAGGAATCGGTC
AATACACTACATGGCGTGATTTCATATGCGCGATTGCTGATCCCCATGTGTATCACTGGCAAACTGTGAT
GGACGACACCGTCAGTGCGTCCGTCGCGCAGGCTCTCGATGAGCTGATGCTTTGGGCCGAGGACTGCCCC
GAAGTCCGGCACCTCGTGCACGCGGATTTCGGCTCCAACAATGTCCTGACGGACAATGGCCGCATAACAG
CGGTCATTGACTGGAGCGAGGCGATGTTCGGGGATTCCCAATACGAGGTCGCCAACATCTTCTTCTGGAG
GCCGTGGTTGGCTTGTATGGAGCAGCAGACGCGCTACTTCGAGCGGAGGCATCCGGAGCTTGCAGGATCG
CCCCGGCTCCGGGCGTATATGCTCCGCATTGGTCTTGACCAACTCTATCAGAGCTTGGTTGACGGCAATT
TCGATGATGCAGCTTGGGCGCAGGGTCGATGCGACGCAATCGTCCGATCCGGAGCCGGGACTGTCGGGCG
TACACAAATCGCCCGCAGAAGCGCCGCCGTCTGGACCGATGGCTGTGTAGAAGTACTCGCCGATAGTGGA
AACCGACGCCCCAGCACTCGTCCGAGGGCAAAGGAATAAGCTAGTATGTAAGCCTAGTCTTAGATAATAA
AATCGCTATCCATCGAAGATGGATGTGTGTTGGTTTTTTGTGTGTGTAACGCTAGGCGCGCCTGGTGTAC
CGAGAACGATCCTCTCAGTGCGAGTCTCGACGATCCATATCGTTGCTTGGCAGTCAGCCAGTCGGAATCC
AGCTTGGGACCCAGGAAGTCCAATCGTCAGATATTGTACTCAAGCCTGGTCACGGCAGCGTACCGATCTG
TTTAAACCTAGATATTGATAGTCTGATCGGTCAACGTATAATCGAGTCCTAGCTTTTGCAAACATCTATC
AAGAGACAGGATCAGCAGGAGGCTTTCGCATGAGTATTCAACATTTCCGTGTCGCCCTTATTCCCTTTTT
TGCGGCATTTTGCCTTCCTGTTTTTGCTCACCCAGAAACGCTGGTGAAAGTAAAAGATGCTGAAGATCAG
TTGGGTGCGCGAGTGGGTTACATCGAACTGGATCTCAACAGCGGTAAGATCCTTGAGAGTTTTCGCCCCG
AAGAACGCTTTCCAATGATGAGCACTTTTAAAGTTCTGCTATGTGGCGCGGTATTATCCCGTATTGACGC
CGGGCAAGAGCAACTCGGTCGCCGCATACACTATTCTCAGAATGACTTGGTTGAGTATTCACCAGTCACA
GAAAAGCATCTTACGGATGGCATGACAGTAAGAGAATTATGCAGTGCTGCCATAACCATGAGTGATAACA
CTGCGGCCAACTTACTTCTGACAACGATTGGAGGACCGAAGGAGCTAACCGCTTTTTTGCACAACATGGG
GGATCATGTAACTCGCCTTGATCGTTGGGAACCGGAGCTGAATGAAGCCATACCAAACGACGAGCGTGAC
ACCACGATGCCTGTAGCAATGGCAACAACCTTGCGTAAACTATTAACTGGCGAACTACTTACTCTAGCTT
CCCGGCAACAGTTGATAGACTGGATGGAGGCGGATAAAGTTGCAGGACCACTTCTGCGCTCGGCCCTTCC
GGCTGGCTGGTTTATTGCTGATAAATCTGGAGCCGGTGAGCGTGGGTCTCGCGGTATCATTGCAGCACTG
GGGCCAGATGGTAAGCCCTCCCGTATCGTAGTTATCTACACGACGGGGAGTCAGGCAACTATGGATGAAC
GAAATAGACAGATCGCTGAGATAGGTGCCTCACTGATTAAGCATTGGTAACCGATTCTAGGTGCATTGGC
GCAGAAAAAAATGCCTGATGCGACGCTGCGCGTCTTATACTCCCACATATGCCAGATTCAGCAACGGATA
CGGCTTCCCCAACTTGCCCACTTCCATACGTGTCCTCCTTACCAGAAATTTATCCTTAAGATCCCGAATC
GTTTAAACTCGACTCTGGCTCTATCGAATCTCCGTCGTTTCGAGCTTACGCGAACAGCCGTGGCGCT
